Addgene plasmid #247930: pZucchini2_SFFV-ESR1-eGFP-IRES-mCherry_PuroR
Purpose: Overexpression vector for eGFP tagged ESR1 or ERα. Monitor post-translational degradation of ERα via EGFP:mCherry ratio. Contains puromycin-resistance selection marker.
Depositing lab: Benjamin Ebert & Jonathan Tsai. Depositing organization: Dana-Farber Cancer Institute. Publication: UBR5 forms ligand-dependent complexes on chromatin to regulate nuclear hormone receptor stability. Tsai JM, Aguirre JD, Li YD, Brown J, Focht V, Kater L, Kempf G, Sandoval B, Schmitt S, Rutter JC, Galli P, Sandate CR, Cutler JA, Zou C, Donovan KA, Lumpkin RJ, Cavadini S, Park PMC, Sievers Q, Hatton C, Ener E, Regalado BD, Sperling MT, Slabicki M, Kim J, Zon R, Zhang Z, Miller PG, Belizaire R, Sperling AS, Fischer ES, Irizarry R, Armstrong SA, Thoma NH, Ebert BL. Mol Cell. 2023 Aug 3;83(15):2753-2767.e10. doi: 10.1016/j.molcel.2023.06.028. Epub 2023 Jul 20. PubMed 37478846.
Backbone
  Vector backbone: Zucchini2
  Vector type: Mammalian Expression, Lentiviral
  Selectable markers: Puromycin
Growth in bacteria
  Bacterial resistance: Ampicillin, 100 μg/mL
  Growth temperature: 37°C
  Growth strain: NEB Stable
  Copy number: High Copy
Gene/Insert
  Gene/Insert name: Estrogen Receptor Alpha (alt names: ESR1; ERα)
  Species: H. sapiens (human)
  Insert size (bp): 1785
  Entrez Gene: ESR1 (a.k.a. ER, ESR, ESRA, ESTRR, Era, NR3A1)
  Tag / fusion protein: eGFP (C terminal on insert)
Terms and licenses: Academic/Nonprofit Terms; Industry Terms: Not Available to Industry
How to cite: pZucchini2_SFFV-ESR1-eGFP-IRES-mCherry_PuroR was a gift from Benjamin Ebert & Jonathan Tsai (Addgene plasmid # 247930 ; http://n2t.net/addgene:247930 ; RRID:Addgene_247930)
