[The description below was written by a language model from this plasmid's Addgene catalogue record and pLannotate feature annotations shown in this document.]
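Description:
pZucchini2_SFFV-ESR1-eGFP-IRES-mCherry_PuroR is a 12.3 kb lentiviral mammalian expression plasmid built on the Zucchini2 backbone. It works as a fluorescent stability reporter for human estrogen receptor alpha (ESR1/ERα). In bacteria it is maintained through a high-copy ColE1/pUC-type origin and selected with ampicillin (AmpR); an f1 origin and remnants of a lac/T3/T7 cloning region are also present. The viral portion has a third-generation, self-inactivating layout. An RSV promoter drives a truncated HIV-1 5' LTR, followed by the Ψ packaging signal with a gag fragment, the RRE for Rev-dependent RNA export, a cPPT/CTS element, WPRE and a ΔU3 3' LTR. An SV40 poly(A) signal and SV40 origin lie downstream of the 3' LTR.

The main cassette uses the SFFV promoter to transcribe the 1,785 bp ESR1 coding sequence fused at its C terminus to EGFP, followed by an EMCV IRES and mCherry. Both fluorescent proteins are translated from a single bicistronic mRNA, so mCherry acts as an internal control for transcript level and transduction. EGFP intensity tracks the abundance of the ERα fusion protein. A change in the EGFP:mCherry ratio therefore indicates post-translational stabilisation or degradation of ERα rather than a change in expression. A second cassette, made up of the EF-1α core promoter with intron A driving puromycin N-acetyltransferase, allows selection of stably transduced cells. According to the record, the construct is used to overexpress tagged ERα and monitor its degradation. The associated work concerns ligand-dependent regulation of nuclear hormone receptor stability.
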