Features (pLannotate 1.2.2; 33 found; start..end, strand, type, name):
      3..260     +  CDS            env (fragment): ENV_HV1H2 - Experimental evidence at protein level: Swiss-Prot protein existence level 1. [Transmembrane protein gp41]: Acts as a class I viral fusion protein. Under the current model, the protein has at least 3 conformational states: pre-fusion native state, pre-hairpin intermediate state, and post-fusion hairpin state. During fusion of viral and target intracellular membranes, the coiled coil regions (heptad repeats) assume a trimer-of-hairpins structure, positioning the fusion peptide in close proximity to the C-terminal region of the ectodomain. The formation of this structure appears to d
    288..689     +  promoter       SFFV promoter: spleen focus-forming virus long terminal repeat (LTR) promoter
    699..722     +  misc_feature   MCS (fragment): pBluescript multiple cloning site
    738..2522    +  CDS            ESR1 (sequence withheld): ESR1_HUMAN - Also known as ESR, NR3A1. Experimental evidence at protein level: Swiss-Prot protein existence level 1. [Isoform 3]: Involved in activation of NOS3 and endothelial nitric oxide production (PubMed:21937726). Isoforms lacking one or several functional domains are thought to modulate transcriptional activity by competitive ligand or DNA binding and/or heterodimerization with the full-length receptor (PubMed:10970861). Binds to ERE and inhibits isoform 1 (PubMed:10970861). From Homo sapiens (Human).
   2553..3269    +  CDS            EGFP: the original enhanced GFP (Yang et al., 1996) mammalian codon-optimized
   3293..3879    +  misc_feature   IRES2: internal ribosome entry site (IRES) of the encephalomyocarditis virus (EMCV)
   3895..4602    +  CDS            mCherry: mCherry is a basic (constitutively fluorescent) red fluorescent protein published in 2004, derived from Discosoma sp.. It is reported to be a very rapidly-maturing monomer with low acid sensitivity.
   4661..4778    +  misc_feature   cPPT/CTS: central polypurine tract and central termination sequence of HIV-1
   4839..4905    +  CDS            small t antigen (fragment): SV40 (simian virus 40) small t antigen
   4931..5142    +  promoter       EF-1α core promoter: core promoter for human elongation factor EF-1α
   5143..6081    +  intron         EF-1α intron A: intron upstream of the start codon of human EF-1α
   6103..6702    +  CDS            PuroR (fragment): puromycin N-acetyltransferase; pac from Streptomyces; confers resistance to puromycin
   6718..7306    +  misc_feature   WPRE: woodchuck hepatitis virus posttranscriptional regulatory element
   7357..7376    +  misc_feature   cPPT/CTS (fragment): central polypurine tract and central termination sequence of HIV-1
   7378..7611    +  LTR            3' LTR (ΔU3): self-inactivating 3' long terminal repeat (LTR) from HIV-1
   7689..7810    +  polyA_signal   SV40 poly(A) signal: SV40 polyadenylation signal
   7850..7985    +  rep_origin     SV40 ori: SV40 origin of replication
   8006..8024    -  promoter       T7 promoter: promoter for bacteriophage T7 RNA polymerase
   8032..8187    +  CDS            lacZα (fragment): LacZα fragment of β-galactosidase; lacZ fragment
   8192..8620    +  rep_origin     f1 ori (sequence partly withheld): f1 bacteriophage origin of replication; arrow indicates direction of (+) strand synthesis
   8673..8777    +  promoter       AmpR promoter: bla
   8778..9638    +  CDS            AmpR: β-lactamase; bla; confers resistance to ampicillin, carbenicillin, and related antibiotics
   9809..10397   +  rep_origin     ori: high-copy-number ColE1/pMB1/pBR322/pUC origin of replication
  10580..10672   +  CDS            lacI (fragment): lac repressor; lacI; The lac repressor binds to the lac operator to inhibit transcription in E. coli. This inhibition can be relieved by adding lactose or isopropyl-β-D-thiogalactopyranoside (IPTG).
  10685..10706   +  protein_bind   CAP binding site: CAP binding activates transcription in the presence of cAMP. E. coli catabolite activator protein
  10721..10751   +  promoter       lac promoter: promoter for the E. coli lac operon
  10755..10777   +  protein_bind   lac operator (fragment): The lac repressor binds to the lac operator to inhibit transcription in E. coli. This inhibition can be relieved by adding lactose or isopropyl-β-D-thiogalactopyranoside (IPTG). lac repressor encoded by lacI
  10820..10838   +  promoter       T3 promoter: promoter for bacteriophage T3 RNA polymerase
  10866..11092   +  promoter       RSV promoter: Rous sarcoma virus enhancer/promoter
  11093..11273   +  LTR            5' LTR (truncated): truncated 5' long terminal repeat (LTR) from HIV-1
  11320..11445   +  misc_feature   HIV-1 Ψ: packaging signal of human immunodeficiency virus type 1
  11429..11792   +  CDS            HIV-1 gag (fragment): gag protein from human immunodeficiency virus 1; gag
  11938..12171   +  misc_feature   RRE: The Rev response element (RRE) of HIV-1 allows for Rev-dependent mRNA export from the nucleus to the cytoplasm.
>Addgene plasmid #247930 | pZucchini2_SFFV-ESR1-eGFP-IRES-mCherry_PuroR | addgene full sequence | sequence record 495607 | Addgene NGS Result
TAATACACTCCTTAATTGAAGAATCGCAAAACCAGCAAGAAAAGAATGAACAAGAATTATTGGAATTAGA
TAAATGGGCAAGTTTGTGGAATTGGTTTAACATAACAAATTGGCTGTGGTATATAAAATTATTCATAATG
ATAGTAGGAGGCTTGGTAGGTTTAAGAATAGTTTTTGCTGTACTTTCTATAGTGAATAGAGTTAGGCAGG
GATATTCACCATTATCGTTTCAGACCCACCTCCCAACCCCGAGGGGACCCTATTCCAGCACATATGAGCT
AGCTGCAGTAACGCCATTTTGCAAGGCATGGAAAAATACCAAACCAAGAATAGAGAAGTTCAGATCAAGG
GCGGGTACATGAAAATAGCTAACGTTGGGCCAAACAGGATATCTGCGGTGAGCAGTTTCGGCCCCGGCCC
GGGGCCAAGAACAGATGGTCACCGCAGTTTCGGCCCCGGCCCGAGGCCAAGAACAGATGGTCCCCAGATA
TGGCCCAACCCTCAGCAGTTTCTTAAGACCCATCAGATGTTTCCAGGCTCCCCCAAGGACCTGAAATGAC
CCTGCGCCTTATTTGAATTAACCAATCAGCCTGCTTCTCGCTTCTGTTCGCGCGCTTCTGCTTCCCGAGC
TCTATAAAAGAGCTCACAACCCCTCACTCGGCGCGCCAGTCCTCCGACAGACTGAGTCGGCCGGTCGAAT
CAAGCTTATCGATACCGTCGACTCCGGAATAGCCACC
[1785 nt withheld, positions 738-2522]
GGCGGCGGCGGCTCCGGCGGCGGCGGCTCCGTGAGCAAGGGCGAGGAGCTGTTCACCGGGGTGGTGCCCA
TCCTGGTCGAGCTGGACGGCGACGTAAACGGCCACAAGTTCAGCGTGTCCGGCGAGGGCGAGGGCGATGC
CACCTACGGCAAGCTGACCCTGAAGTTCATCTGCACCACCGGCAAGCTGCCCGTGCCCTGGCCCACCCTC
GTGACCACCCTGACCTACGGCGTGCAGTGCTTCAGCCGCTACCCCGACCACATGAAGCAGCACGACTTCT
TCAAGTCCGCCATGCCCGAAGGCTACGTCCAGGAGCGCACCATCTTCTTCAAGGACGACGGCAACTACAA
GACCCGCGCCGAGGTGAAGTTCGAGGGCGACACCCTGGTGAACCGCATCGAGCTGAAGGGCATCGACTTC
AAGGAGGACGGCAACATCCTGGGGCACAAGCTGGAGTACAACTACAACAGCCACAACGTCTATATCATGG
CCGACAAGCAGAAGAACGGCATCAAGGTGAACTTCAAGATCCGCCACAACATCGAGGACGGCAGCGTGCA
GCTCGCCGACCACTACCAGCAGAACACCCCCATCGGCGACGGCCCCGTGCTGCTGCCCGACAACCACTAC
CTGAGCACCCAGTCCGCCCTGAGCAAAGACCCCAACGAGAAGCGCGATCACATGGTCCTGCTGGAGTTCG
TGACCGCCGCCGGGATCACTCTCGGCATGGACGAGCTGTACAAGTAAATGCATGAGTAACTGAGGATCCG
CCCCTCTCCCTCCCCCCCCCCTAACGTTACTGGCCGAAGCCGCTTGGAATAAGGCCGGTGTGCGTTTGTC
TATATGTTATTTTCCACCATATTGCCGTCTTTTGGCAATGTGAGGGCCCGGAAACCTGGCCCTGTCTTCT
TGACGAGCATTCCTAGGGGTCTTTCCCCTCTCGCCAAAGGAATGCAAGGTCTGTTGAATGTCGTGAAGGA
AGCAGTTCCTCTGGAAGCTTCTTGAAGACAAACAACGTCTGTAGCGACCCTTTGCAGGCAGCGGAACCCC
CCACCTGGCGACAGGTGCCTCTGCGGCCAAAAGCCACGTGTATAAGATACACCTGCAAAGGCGGCACAAC
CCCAGTGCCACGTTGTGAGTTGGATAGTTGTGGAAAGAGTCAAATGGCTCTCCTCAAGCGTATTCAACAA
GGGGCTGAAGGATGCCCAGAAGGTACCCCATTGTATGGGATCTGATCTGGGGCCTCGGTACACATGCTTT
ACATGTGTTTAGTCGAGGTTAAAAAAACGTCTAGGCCCCCCGAACCACGGGGACGTGGTTTTCCTTTGAA
AAACACGATGATAATATGGCCACAACCCTGGAATTCGCCACCATGGTGAGCAAGGGCGAGGAGGATAACA
TGGCCATCATCAAGGAGTTCATGCGCTTCAAGGTGCACATGGAGGGCTCCGTGAACGGCCACGAGTTCGA
GATCGAGGGCGAGGGCGAGGGCCGCCCCTACGAGGGCACCCAGACCGCCAAGCTGAAGGTGACCAAGGGT
GGCCCCCTGCCCTTCGCCTGGGACATCCTGTCCCCTCAGTTCATGTACGGCTCCAAGGCCTACGTGAAGC
ACCCCGCCGACATCCCCGACTACTTGAAGCTGTCCTTCCCCGAGGGCTTCAAGTGGGAGCGCGTGATGAA
CTTCGAGGACGGCGGCGTGGTGACCGTGACCCAGGACTCCTCCCTGCAGGACGGCGAGTTCATCTACAAG
GTGAAGCTGCGCGGCACCAACTTCCCCTCCGACGGCCCCGTAATGCAGAAGAAGACCATGGGCTGGGAGG
CCTCCTCCGAGCGGATGTACCCCGAGGACGGCGCCCTGAAGGGCGAGATCAAGCAGAGGCTGAAGCTGAA
GGACGGCGGCCACTACGACGCTGAGGTCAAGACCACCTACAAGGCCAAGAAGCCCGTGCAGCTGCCCGGC
GCCTACAACGTCAACATCAAGTTGGACATCACCTCCCACAACGAGGACTACACCATCGTGGAACAGTACG
AACGCGCCGAGGGCCGCCACTCCACCGGCGGCATGGACGAGCTGTACAAGTAAACTAGTAAGCTTGGCGT
AACTAGATCTTGAGACAAATGGCAGTATTCATCCACAATTTTAAAAGAAAAGGGGGGATTGGGGGGTACA
GTGCAGGGGAAAGAATAGTAGACATAATAGCAACAGACATACAAACTAAAGAATTACAAAAACAAATTAC
AAAAATTCAAAATTTTCGGGTTTATTACAGGGACAGCAGAGATCCACTTTGGGCTCGAGGGGGCCCGGGT
GCAAAGATGGATAAAGTTTTAAACAGAGAGGAATCTTTGCAGCTAATGGACCTTCTAGGTCTTGAAAGGA
GTGGGAATTGGCTCCGGTGCCCGTCAGTGGGCAGAGCGCACATCGCCCACAGTCCCCGAGAAGTTGGGGG
GAGGGGTCGGCAATTGATCCGGTGCCTAGAGAAGGTGGCGCGGGGTAAACTGGGAAAGTGATGTCGTGTA
CTGGCTCCGCCTTTTTCCCGAGGGTGGGGGAGAACCGTATATAAGTGCAGTAGTCGCCGTGAACGTTCTT
TTTCGCAACGGGTTTGCCGCCAGAACACAGGTAAGTGCCGTGTGTGGTTCCCGCGGGCCTGGCCTCTTTA
CGGGTTATGGCCCTTGCGTGCCTTGAATTACTTCCACCTGGCTGCAGTACGTGATTCTTGATCCCGAGCT
TCGGGTTGGAAGTGGGTGGGAGAGTTCGAGGCCTTGCGCTTAAGGAGCCCCTTCGCCTCGTGCTTGAGTT
GAGGCCTGGCCTGGGCGCTGGGGCCGCCGCGTGCGAATCTGGTGGCACCTTCGCGCCTGTCTCGCTGCTT
TCGATAAGTCTCTAGCCATTTAAAATTTTTGATGACCTGCTGCGACGCTTTTTTTCTGGCAAGATAGTCT
TGTAAATGCGGGCCAAGATCTGCACACTGGTATTTCGGTTTTTGGGGCCGCGGGCGGCGACGGGGCCCGT
GCGTCCCAGCGCACATGTTCGGCGAGGCGGGGCCTGCGAGCGCGGCCACCGAGAATCGGACGGGGGTAGT
CTCAAGCTGGCCGGCCTGCTCTGGTGCCTGGCCTCGCGCCGCCGTGTATCGCCCCGCCCTGGGCGGCAAG
GCTGGCCCGGTCGGCACCAGTTGCGTGAGCGGAAAGATGGCCGCTTCCCGGCCCTGCTGCAGGGAGCTCA
AAATGGAGGACGCGGCGCTCGGGAGAGCGGGCGGGTGAGTCACCCACACAAAGGAAAAGGGCCTTTCCGT
CCTCAGCCGTCGCTTCATGTGACTCCACGGAGTACCGGGCGCCGTCCAGGCACCTCGATTAGTTCTCGAG
CTTTTGGAGTACGTCGTCTTTAGGTTGGGGGGAGGGGTTTTATGCGATGGAGTTTCCCCACACTGAGTGG
GTGGAGACTGAAGTTAGGCCAGCTTGGCACTTGATGTAATTCTCCTTGGAATTTGCCCTTTTTGAGTTTG
GATCTTGGTTCATTCTCAAGCCTCAGACAGTGGTTCAAAGTTTTTTTCTTCCATTTCAGGTGTCGTGACG
TACGGCCACCATGACCGAGTACAAGCCCACGGTGCGCCTCGCCACCCGCGACGACGTCCCCAGGGCCGTA
CGCACCCTCGCCGCCGCGTTCGCCGACTACCCCGCCACGCGCCACACCGTCGATCCGGACCGCCACATCG
AGCGGGTCACCGAGCTGCAAGAACTCTTCCTCACGCGCGTCGGGCTCGACATCGGCAAGGTGTGGGTCGC
GGACGACGGCGCCGCCGTGGCGGTCTGGACCACGCCGGAGAGCGTCGAAGCGGGGGCGGTGTTCGCCGAG
ATCGGCCCGCGCATGGCCGAGTTGAGCGGTTCCCGGCTGGCCGCGCAGCAACAGATGGAAGGCCTCCTGG
CGCCGCACCGGCCCAAGGAGCCCGCGTGGTTCCTGGCCACCGTCGGAGTCTCGCCCGACCACCAGGGCAA
GGGTCTGGGCAGCGCCGTCGTGCTCCCCGGAGTGGAGGCGGCCGAGCGCGCCGGGGTGCCCGCCTTCCTG
GAGACCTCCGCGCCCCGCAACCTCCCCTTCTACGAGCGGCTCGGCTTCACCGTCACCGCCGACGTCGAGG
TGCCCGAAGGACCGCGCACCTGGTGCATGACCCGCAAGCCCGGTGCCTGAACGCGTTAAGTCGACAATCA
ACCTCTGGATTACAAAATTTGTGAAAGATTGACTGGTATTCTTAACTATGTTGCTCCTTTTACGCTATGT
GGATACGCTGCTTTAATGCCTTTGTATCATGCTATTGCTTCCCGTATGGCTTTCATTTTCTCCTCCTTGT
ATAAATCCTGGTTGCTGTCTCTTTATGAGGAGTTGTGGCCCGTTGTCAGGCAACGTGGCGTGGTGTGCAC
TGTGTTTGCTGACGCAACCCCCACTGGTTGGGGCATTGCCACCACCTGTCAGCTCCTTTCCGGGACTTTC
GCTTTCCCCCTCCCTATTGCCACGGCGGAACTCATCGCCGCCTGCCTTGCCCGCTGCTGGACAGGGGCTC
GGCTGTTGGGCACTGACAATTCCGTGGTGTTGTCGGGGAAATCATCGTCCTTTCCTTGGCTGCTCGCCTG
TGTTGCCACCTGGATTCTGCGCGGGACGTCCTTCTGCTACGTCCCTTCGGCCCTCAATCCAGCGGACCTT
CCTTCCCGCGGCCTGCTGCCGGCTCTGCGGCCTCTTCCGCGTCTTCGCCTTCGCCCTCAGACGAGTCGGA
TCTCCCTTTGGGCCGCCTCCCCGCGTCGACTTTAAGACCAATGACTTACAAGGCAGCTGTAGATCTTAGC
CACTTTTTAAAAGAAAAGGGGGGACTGGAAGGGCTAATTCACTCCCAACGAAGACAAGATCTGCTTTTTG
CTTGTACTGGGTCTCTCTGGTTAGACCAGATCTGAGCCTGGGAGCTCTCTGGCTAACTAGGGAACCCACT
GCTTAAGCCTCAATAAAGCTTGCCTTGAGTGCTTCAAGTAGTGTGTGCCCGTCTGTTGTGTGACTCTGGT
AACTAGAGATCCCTCAGACCCTTTTAGTCAGTGTGGAAAATCTCTAGCAGTACGTATAGTAGTTCATGTC
ATCTTATTATTCAGTATTTATAACTTGCAAAGAAATGAATATCAGAGAGTGAGAGGAACTTGTTTATTGC
AGCTTATAATGGTTACAAATAAAGCAATAGCATCACAAATTTCACAAATAAAGCATTTTTTTCACTGCAT
TCTAGTTGTGGTTTGTCCAAACTCATCAATGTATCTTATCATGTCTGGCTCTAGCTATCCCGCCCCTAAC
TCCGCCCATCCCGCCCCTAACTCCGCCCAGTTCCGCCCATTCTCCGCCCCATGGCTGACTAATTTTTTTT
ATTTATGCAGAGGCCGAGGCCGCCTCGGCCTCTGAGCTATTCCAGAAGTAGTGAGGAGGCTTTTTTGGAG
GCCTAGGGACGTACCCAATTCGCCCTATAGTGAGTCGTATTACGCGCGCTCACTGGCCGTCGTTTTACAA
CGTCGTGACTGGGAAAACCCTGGCGTTACCCAACTTAATCGCCTTGCAGCACATCCCCCTTTCGCCAGCT
GGCGTAATAGCGAAGAGGCCCGCACCGATCGCCCTTCCCAACAGTTGCGCAGCCTGAATGGCGAATGGG
[124 nt withheld, positions 8192-8315]
C
[91 nt withheld, positions 8317-8407]
A
[49 nt withheld, positions 8409-8457]
CCTTTGACGTTGGAGTCCACGTTCTTT
[37 nt withheld, positions 8485-8521]
ACCCTATCTCGGTCTATTCTTTTGATTTATAAGGGATTTTGCCGATTTCGGCCTATTGGTTAAAAAATGA
GCTGATTTAACAAAAATTTAACGCGAATTTTAACAAAATATTAACGCTTACAATTTAGGTGGCACTTTTC
GGGGAAATGTGCGCGGAACCCCTATTTGTTTATTTTTCTAAATACATTCAAATATGTATCCGCTCATGAG
ACAATAACCCTGATAAATGCTTCAATAATATTGAAAAAGGAAGAGTATGAGTATTCAACATTTCCGTGTC
GCCCTTATTCCCTTTTTTGCGGCATTTTGCCTTCCTGTTTTTGCTCACCCAGAAACGCTGGTGAAAGTAA
AAGATGCTGAAGATCAGTTGGGTGCACGAGTGGGTTACATCGAACTGGATCTCAACAGCGGTAAGATCCT
TGAGAGTTTTCGCCCCGAAGAACGTTTTCCAATGATGAGCACTTTTAAAGTTCTGCTATGTGGCGCGGTA
TTATCCCGTATTGACGCCGGGCAAGAGCAACTCGGTCGCCGCATACACTATTCTCAGAATGACTTGGTTG
AGTACTCACCAGTCACAGAAAAGCATCTTACGGATGGCATGACAGTAAGAGAATTATGCAGTGCTGCCAT
AACCATGAGTGATAACACTGCGGCCAACTTACTTCTGACAACGATCGGAGGACCGAAGGAGCTAACCGCT
TTTTTGCACAACATGGGGGATCATGTAACTCGCCTTGATCGTTGGGAACCGGAGCTGAATGAAGCCATAC
CAAACGACGAGCGTGACACCACGATGCCTGTAGCAATGGCAACAACGTTGCGCAAACTATTAACTGGCGA
ACTACTTACTCTAGCTTCCCGGCAACAATTAATAGACTGGATGGAGGCGGATAAAGTTGCAGGACCACTT
CTGCGCTCGGCCCTTCCGGCTGGCTGGTTTATTGCTGATAAATCTGGAGCCGGTGAGCGTGGGTCTCGCG
GTATCATTGCAGCACTGGGGCCAGATGGTAAGCCCTCCCGTATCGTAGTTATCTACACGACGGGGAGTCA
GGCAACTATGGATGAACGAAATAGACAGATCGCTGAGATAGGTGCCTCACTGATTAAGCATTGGTAACTG
TCAGACCAAGTTTACTCATATATACTTTAGATTGATTTAAAACTTCATTTTTAATTTAAAAGGATCTAGG
TGAAGATCCTTTTTGATAATCTCATGACCAAAATCCCTTAACGTGAGTTTTCGTTCCACTGAGCGTCAGA
CCCCGTAGAAAAGATCAAAGGATCTTCTTGAGATCCTTTTTTTCTGCGCGTAATCTGCTGCTTGCAAACA
AAAAAACCACCGCTACCAGCGGTGGTTTGTTTGCCGGATCAAGAGCTACCAACTCTTTTTCCGAAGGTAA
CTGGCTTCAGCAGAGCGCAGATACCAAATACTGTTCTTCTAGTGTAGCCGTAGTTAGGCCACCACTTCAA
GAACTCTGTAGCACCGCCTACATACCTCGCTCTGCTAATCCTGTTACCAGTGGCTGCTGCCAGTGGCGAT
AAGTCGTGTCTTACCGGGTTGGACTCAAGACGATAGTTACCGGATAAGGCGCAGCGGTCGGGCTGAACGG
GGGGTTCGTGCACACAGCCCAGCTTGGAGCGAACGACCTACACCGAACTGAGATACCTACAGCGTGAGCT
ATGAGAAAGCGCCACGCTTCCCGAAGGGAGAAAGGCGGACAGGTATCCGGTAAGCGGCAGGGTCGGAACA
GGAGAGCGCACGAGGGAGCTTCCAGGGGGAAACGCCTGGTATCTTTATAGTCCTGTCGGGTTTCGCCACC
TCTGACTTGAGCGTCGATTTTTGTGATGCTCGTCAGGGGGGCGGAGCCTATGGAAAAACGCCAGCAACGC
GGCCTTTTTACGGTTCCTGGCCTTTTGCTGGCCTTTTGCTCACATGTTCTTTCCTGCGTTATCCCCTGAT
TCTGTGGATAACCGTATTACCGCCTTTGAGTGAGCTGATACCGCTCGCCGCAGCCGAACGACCGAGCGCA
GCGAGTCAGTGAGCGAGGAAGCGGAAGAGCGCCCAATACGCAAACCGCCTCTCCCCGCGCGTTGGCCGAT
TCATTAATGCAGCTGGCACGACAGGTTTCCCGACTGGAAAGCGGGCAGTGAGCGCAACGCAATTAATGTG
AGTTAGCTCACTCATTAGGCACCCCAGGCTTTACACTTTATGCTTCCGGCTCGTATGTTGTGTGGAATTG
TGAGCGGATAACAATTTCACACAGGAAACAGCTATGACCATGATTACGCCAAGCGCGCAATTAACCCTCA
CTAAAGGGAACAAAAGCTGGAGCTGCAAGCTTAATGTAGTCTTATGCAATACTCTTGTAGTCTTGCAACA
TGGTAACGATGAGTTAGCAACATGCCTTACAAGGAGAGAAAAAGCACCGTGCATGCCGATTGGTGGAAGT
AAGGTGGTACGATCGTGCCTTATTAGGAAGGCAACAGACGGGTCTGACATGGATTGGACGAACCACTGAA
TTGCCGCATTGCAGAGATATTGTATTTAAGTGCCTAGCTCGATACATAAACGGGTCTCTCTGGTTAGACC
AGATCTGAGCCTGGGAGCTCTCTGGCTAACTAGGGAACCCACTGCTTAAGCCTCAATAAAGCTTGCCTTG
AGTGCTTCAAGTAGTGTGTGCCCGTCTGTTGTGTGACTCTGGTAACTAGAGATCCCTCAGACCCTTTTAG
TCAGTGTGGAAAATCTCTAGCAGTGGCGCCCGAACAGGGACTTGAAAGCGAAAGGGAAACCAGAGGAGCT
CTCTCGACGCAGGACTCGGCTTGCTGAAGCGCGCACGGCAAGAGGCGAGGGGCGGCGACTGGTGAGTACG
CCAAAAATTTTGACTAGCGGAGGCTAGAAGGAGAGAGATGGGTGCGAGAGCGTCAGTATTAAGCGGGGGA
GAATTAGATCGCGATGGGAAAAAATTCGGTTAAGGCCAGGGGGAAAGAAAAAATATAAATTAAAACATAT
AGTATGGGCAAGCAGGGAGCTAGAACGATTCGCAGTTAATCCTGGCCTGTTAGAAACATCAGAAGGCTGT
AGACAAATACTGGGACAGCTACAACCATCCCTTCAGACAGGATCAGAAGAACTTAGATCATTATATAATA
CAGTAGCAACCCTCTATTGTGTGCATCAAAGGATAGAGATAAAAGACACCAAGGAAGCTTTAGACAAGAT
AGAGGAAGAGCAAAACAAAAGTAAGACCACCGCACAGCAAGCGGCCGCTGATCTTCAGACCTGGAGGAGG
AGATATGAGGGACAATTGGAGAAGTGAATTATATAAATATAAAGTAGTAAAAATTGAACCATTAGGAGTA
GCACCCACCAAGGCAAAGAGAAGAGTGGTGCAGAGAGAAAAAAGAGCAGTGGGAATAGGAGCTTTGTTCC
TTGGGTTCTTGGGAGCAGCAGGAAGCACTATGGGCGCAGCGTCAATGACGCTGACGGTACAGGCCAGACA
ATTATTGTCTGGTATAGTGCAGCAGCAGAACAATTTGCTGAGGGCTATTGAGGCGCAACAGCATCTGTTG
CAACTCACAGTCTGGGGCATCAAGCAGCTCCAGGCAAGAATCCTGGCTGTGGAAAGATACCTAAAGGATC
AACAGCTCCTGGGGATTTGGGGTTGCTCTGGAAAACTCATTTGCACCACTGCTGTGCCTTGGAATGCTAG
TTGGAGTAATAAATCTCTGGAACAGATTTGGAATCACACGACCTGGATGGAGTGGGACAGAGAAATTAAC
AATTACACAAGCT
